>Addgene plasmid #138374 | pT2ADW-lox-mCherryNLS-pA-lox-4493NES | depositor full sequence | sequence record 267220 | pT2ADW-lox-mCherryNLS-pA-lox-4493NES sequence 11242 bps
CACTTTTCGGGGAAATGTGCGCGGAACCCCTATTTGTTTATTTTTCTAAATACATTCAAATATGTATCCG
CTCATGAGACAATAACCCTGATAAATGCTTCAATAATATTGAAAAAGGAAGAGTATGAGTATTCAACATT
TCCGTGTCGCCCTTATTCCCTTTTTTGCGGCATTTTGCCTTCCTGTTTTTGCTCACCCAGAAACGCTGGT
GAAAGTAAAAGATGCTGAAGATCAGTTGGGTGCACGAGTGGGTTACATCGAACTGGATCTCAACAGCGGT
AAGATCCTTGAGAGTTTTCGCCCCGAAGAACGTTTTCCAATGATGAGCACTTTTAAAGTTCTGCTATGTG
GCGCGGTATTATCCCGTATTGACGCCGGGCAAGAGCAACTCGGTCGCCGCATACACTATTCTCAGAATGA
CTTGGTTGAGTACTCACCAGTCACAGAAAAGCATCTTACGGATGGCATGACAGTAAGAGAATTATGCAGT
GCTGCCATAACCATGAGTGATAACACTGCGGCCAACTTACTTCTGACAACGATCGGAGGACCGAAGGAGC
TAACCGCTTTTTTGCACAACATGGGGGATCATGTAACTCGCCTTGATCGTTGGGAACCGGAGCTGAATGA
AGCCATACCAAACGACGAGCGTGACACCACGATGCCTGTAGCAATGGCAACAACGTTGCGCAAACTATTA
ACTGGCGAACTACTTACTCTAGCTTCCCGGCAACAATTAATAGACTGGATGGAGGCGGATAAAGTTGCAG
GACCACTTCTGCGCTCGGCCCTTCCGGCTGGCTGGTTTATTGCTGATAAATCTGGAGCCGGTGAGCGTGG
GTCTCGCGGTATCATTGCAGCACTGGGGCCAGATGGTAAGCCCTCCCGTATCGTAGTTATCTACACGACG
GGGAGTCAGGCAACTATGGATGAACGAAATAGACAGATCGCTGAGATAGGTGCCTCACTGATTAAGCATT
GGTAACTGTCAGACCAAGTTTACTCATATATACTTTAGATTGATTTAAAACTTCATTTTTAATTTAAAAG
GATCTAGGTGAAGATCCTTTTTGATAATCTCATGACCAAAATCCCTTAACGTGAGTTTTCGTTCCACTGA
GCGTCAGACCCCGTAGAAAAGATCAAAGGATCTTCTTGAGATCCTTTTTTTCTGCGCGTAATCTGCTGCT
TGCAAACAAAAAAACCACCGCTACCAGCGGTGGTTTGTTTGCCGGATCAAGAGCTACCAACTCTTTTTCC
GAAGGTAACTGGCTTCAGCAGAGCGCAGATACCAAATACTGTCCTTCTAGTGTAGCCGTAGTTAGGCCAC
CACTTCAAGAACTCTGTAGCACCGCCTACATACCTCGCTCTGCTAATCCTGTTACCAGTGGCTGCTGCCA
GTGGCGATAAGTCGTGTCTTACCGGGTTGGACTCAAGACGATAGTTACCGGATAAGGCGCAGCGGTCGGG
CTGAACGGGGGGTTCGTGCACACAGCCCAGCTTGGAGCGAACGACCTACACCGAACTGAGATACCTACAG
CGTGAGCTATGAGAAAGCGCCACGCTTCCCGAAGGGAGAAAGGCGGACAGGTATCCGGTAAGCGGCAGGG
TCGGAACAGGAGAGCGCACGAGGGAGCTTCCAGGGGGAAACGCCTGGTATCTTTATAGTCCTGTCGGGTT
TCGCCACCTCTGACTTGAGCGTCGATTTTTGTGATGCTCGTCAGGGGGGCGGAGCCTATGGAAAAACGCC
AGCAACGCGGCCTTTTTACGGTTCCTGGCCTTTTGCTGGCCTTTTGCTCACATGTTCTTTCCTGCGTTAT
CCCCTGATTCTGTGGATAACCGTATTACCGCCTTTGAGTGAGCTGATACCGCTCGCCGCAGCCGAACGAC
CGAGCGCAGCGAGTCAGTGAGCGAGGAAGCGGAAGAGCGCCCAATACGCAAACCGCCTCTCCCCGCGCGT
TGGCCGATTCATTAATGCAGCTGGCACGACAGGTTTCCCGACTGGAAAGCGGGCAGTGAGCGCAACGCAA
TTAATGTGAGTTAGCTCACTCATTAGGCACCCCAGGCTTTACACTTTATGCTTCCGGCTCGTATGTTGTG
TGGAATTGTGAGCGGATAACAATTTCACACAGGAAACAGCTATGACCATGATTACGCCAAGCGCGCAATT
AACCCTCACTAAAGGGAACAAAAGCTGGAGCTCGGATCTGCTGGGCTTGCTGAAGGTAGGGGGTCAAGAA
CCAGAGGTGTAAAGTACTTGAGTAATTTTACTTGATTACTGTACTTAAGTATTATTTTTGGGGATTTTTA
CTTTACTTGAGTACAATTAAAAATCAATACTTTTACTTTTACTTAATTACATTTTTTTAGAAAAAAAAGT
ACTTTTTACTCCTTACAATTTTATTTACAGTCAAAAAGTACTTATTTTTTGGAGATCACTTGGGCCCTCT
AGATGCATGCCGGCTGGCCCAGGCCATCGGCATTCCGGAGCCCAGGGTCCAGATTTGGTTTCAGAATGAG
AGGTCACGCCAGCTGAGGCAGCACCGGCGGGAATCTCGGCCCTGGCCCGGGAGACGCGGCCCGCCAGAAG
GCCGGCGAAAGCGGACCGCCGTCACCGGATCCCAGACCGCCCTGCTCCTCCGAGCCTTTGAGAAGGATCG
CTTTCCAGGCATCGCCGCCCGGGAGGAGCTGGCCAGAGAGACGGGCCTCCCGGAGTCCAGGATTCAGATC
TGGTTTCAGAATCGAAGGGCCAGGCACCCGGGACAGGGTGGCAGGGCGCCCGCGCAGGCAGGCGGCCTGT
GCAGCGCGGCCCCCGGCGGGGGTCACCCTGCTCCCTCGTGGGTCGCCTTCGCCCACACCGGCGCGTGGGG
AACGGGGCTTCCCGCACCCCACGTGCCCTGCGCGCCTGGGGCTCTCCCACAGGGGGCTTTCGTGAGCCAG
GCAGCGAGGGCCGCCCCCGCGCTGCAGCCCAGCCAGGCCGCGCCGGCAGAGGGGGTCTCCCAACCTGCCC
CGGCGCGCGGGGATTTCGCCTACGCCGCCCCGGCTCCTCCGGACGGGGCGCTCTCCCACCCTCAGGCTCC
TCGCTGGCCTCCGCACCCGGGCAAAAGCCGGGAGGACCGGGACCCGCAGCGCGACGGCCTGCCGGGCCCC
TGCGCGGTGGCACAGCCTGGGCCCGCTCAAGCGGGGCCGCAGGGCCAAGGGGTGCTTGCGCCACCCACGT
CCCAGGGGAGTCCGTGGTGGGGCTGGGGCCGGGGTCCCCAGGTCGCCGGGGCGGCGTGGGAACCCCAAGC
CGGGGCAGCTCCACCTCCCCAGCCCGCGCCCCCGGACGCCTCCGCCTCCGCGCGGCAGGGGCAGATGCAA
GGCATCCCGGCGCCCTCCCAGGCGCTCCAGGAGCCGGCGCCCTGGTCTGCACTCCCCTGCGGCCTGCTGC
TGGATGAGCTCCTGGCGAGCCCGGAGTTTCTGCAGCAGGCGCAACCTCTCCTAGAAACGGAGGCCCCGGG
GGAGCTGGAGGCCTCGGAAGAGGCCGCCTCGCTGGAAGCACCCCTCAGCGAGGAAGAATACCGGGCTCTG
CTGGAGGAGCTTTAGGACGCGGGGTTGGGACGGGGTCGGGTGGTTCGGGGCAGGGCGGTGGCCTCTCTTT
CGCGGGGAACACCTGGCTGGCTACGGAGGGGCGTGTCTCCGCCCCGCCCCCTCCACCGGGCTGACCGGCC
TGGGATTCCTGCCTTCTAGGTCTAGGCCCGGTGAGAGACTCCACACCGCGGAGAACTGCCATTCTTTCCT
GGGCATCCCGGGGATCCCAGAGCCGGCCCAGCATGCTCGACATTGATTATTGACTAGTTATTAATAGTAA
TCAATTACGGGGTCATTAGTTCATAGCCCATATATGGAGTTCCGCGTTACATAACTTACGGTAAATGGCC
CGCCTGGCTGACCGCCCAACGACCCCCGCCCATTGACGTCAATAATGACGTATGTTCCCATAGTAACGCC
AATAGGGACTTTCCATTGACGTCAATGGGTGGAGTATTTACGGTAAACTGCCCACTTGGCAGTACATCAA
GTGTATCATATGCCAAGTACGCCCCCTATTGACGTCAATGACGGTAAATGGCCCGCCTGGCATTATGCCC
AGTACATGACCTTATGGGACTTTCCTACTTGGCAGTACATCTACGTATTAGTCATCGCTATTACCATGGT
CGAGGTGAGCCCCACGTTCTGCTTCACTCTCCCCATCTCCCCCCCCTCCCCACCCCCAATTTTGTATTTA
TTTATTTTTTAATTATTTTGTGCAGCGATGGGGGCGGGGGGGGGGGGGGGGCGCGCGCCAGGCGGGGCGG
GGCGGGGCGAGGGGCGGGGCGGGGCGAGGCGGAGAGGTGCGGCGGCAGCCAATCAGAGCGGCGCGCTCCG
AAAGTTTCCTTTTATGGCGAGGCGGCGGCGGCGGCGGCCCTATAAAAAGCGAAGCGCGCGGCGGGCGGGG
AGTCGCTGCGACGCTGCCTTCGCCCCGTGCCCCGCTCCGCCGCCGCCTCGCGCCGCCCGCCCCGGCTCTG
ACTGACCGCGTTACTCCCACAGGTGAGCGGGCGGGACGGCCCTTCTCCTCCGGGCTGTAATTAGCGCTTG
GTTTAATGACGGCTTGTTTCTTTTCTGTGGCTGCGTGAAAGCCTTGAGGGGCTCCGGGAGGGCCCTTTGT
GCGGGGGGAGCGGCTCGGGGGGTGCGTGCGTGTGTGTGTGCGTGGGGAGCGCCGCGTGCGGCTCCGCGCT
GCCCGGCGGCTGTGAGCGCTGCGGGCGCGGCGCGGGGCTTTGTGCGCTCCGCAGTGTGCGCGAGGGGAGC
GCGGCCGGGGGCGGTGCCCCGCGGTGCGGGGGGGGCTGCGAGGGGAACAAAGGCTGCGTGCGGGGTGTGT
GCGTGGGGGGGTGAGCAGGGGGTGTGGGCGCGTCGGTCGGGCTGCAACCCCCCCTGCACCCCCCTCCCCG
AGTTGCTGAGCACGGCCCGGCTTCGGGTGCGGGGCTCCGTACGGGGCGTGGCGCGGGGCTCGCCGTGCCG
GGCGGGGGGTGGCGGCAGGTGGGGGTGCCGGGCGGGGCGGGGCCGCCTCGGGCCGGGGAGGGCTCGGGGG
AGGGGCGCGGCGGCCCCCGGAGCGCCGGCGGCTGTCGAGGCGCGGCGAGCCGCAGCCATTGCCTTTTATG
GTAATCGTGCGAGAGGGCGCAGGGACTTCCTTTGTCCCAAATCTGTGCGGAGCCGAAATCTGGGAGGCGC
CGCCGCACCCCCTCTAGCGGGCGCGGGGCGAAGCGGTGCGGCGCCGGCAGGAAGGAAATGGGCGGGGAGG
GCCTTCGTGCGTCGCCGCGCCGCCGTCCCCTTCTCCCTCTCCAGCCTCGGGGCTGTCCGCGGGGGGACGG
CTGCCTTCGGGGGGGACGGGGCAGGGCGGGGTTCGGCTTCTGGCGTGTGACCGGCGGCTCTAGAGCCTCT
GCTAACCATGTTCATGCCTTCTTCTTTTTCCTACAGCTCCTGGGCAACGTGCTGGTTATTGTGCTGTCTC
ATCATTTTGGCAAAGAATTACCATAACTTCGTATAGCATACATTATACGAAGTTATTGAAGCTTATGGTG
AGCAAGGGCGAGGAGGATAACATGGCCATCATCAAGGAGTTCATGCGCTTCAAGGTGCACATGGAGGGCT
CCGTGAACGGCCACGAGTTCGAGATCGAGGGCGAGGGCGAGGGCCGCCCCTACGAGGGCACCCAGACCGC
CAAGCTGAAGGTGACCAAGGGTGGCCCCCTGCCCTTCGCCTGGGACATCCTGTCCCCTCAGTTCATGTAC
GGCTCCAAGGCCTACGTGAAGCACCCCGCCGACATCCCCGACTACTTGAAGCTGTCCTTCCCCGAGGGCT
TCAAGTGGGAGCGCGTGATGAACTTCGAGGACGGCGGCGTGGTGACCGTGACCCAGGACTCCTCCCTGCA
GGACGGCGAGTTCATCTACAAGGTGAAGCTGCGCGGCACCAACTTCCCCTCCGACGGCCCCGTAATGCAG
AAGAAGACCATGGGCTGGGAGGCCTCCTCCGAGCGGATGTACCCCGAGGACGGCGCCCTGAAGGGCGAGA
TCAAGCAGAGGCTGAAGCTGAAGGACGGCGGCCACTACGACGCTGAGGTCAAGACCACCTACAAGGCCAA
GAAGCCCGTGCAGCTGCCCGGCGCCTACAACGTCAACATCAAGTTGGACATCACCTCCCACAACGAGGAC
TACACCATCGTGGAACAGTACGAACGCGCCGAGGGCCGCCACTCCACCGGCGGCATGGACGAGCTGTACT
CTAGACCTAAGAAGAAGCGTAAGGTGTAAGTCGACGGATCTTTTTCCCTCTGCCAAAAATTATGGGGACA
TCATGAAGCCCCTTGAGCATCTGACTTCTGGCTAATAAAGGAAATTTATTTTCATTGCAATAGTGTGTTG
GAATTTTTTGTGTCTCTCACTCGGAAGGACATATGGGAGGGCAAATCATTTAAAACATCAGAATGAGTAT
TTGGTTTAGAGTTTGGCAACATATGCCATATGCTGGCTGCCATGAACAAAGGTGGCTATAAAGAGGTCAT
CAGTATATGAAACAGCCCCCTGCTGTCCATTCCTTATTCCATAGAAAAGCCTTGACTTGAGGTTAGATTT
TTTTTTATATTTTGTTTGTGTTATTTTTTTCTTTAACATCCCTAAAATTTTCCTTACATGTTTTACTAGC
CAGATTTTTCCTCCTCTCCTGACTACTCCCAGTCATAGCTGTCCCTCTTCTCTTATGAAGATCCCTCGAC
CTGCAGCCCAAGCTTGCTAGCATAACTTCGTATAGCATACATTATACGAAGTTATTGGAATTCGCCGCCA
CCATGGTGAGCGAGCTGATTAAGGAGAACATGCACATGAAGCTGTACATGGAGGGCACCGTGAACAACCA
CCACTTCAAGTGCACATCCGAGGGCGAAGGCAAGCCCTACGAGGGCACCCAGACCATGAGAATCAAGGCG
GTCGAGGGCGGCCCTCTCCCCTTCGCCTTCGACATCCTGGCTACCAGCTTCATGTACGGCAGCAAAACCT
TCATCAACCACACCCAGGGCATCCCCGACTTCTTTAAGCAGTCCTTCCCCGAGGGCTTCACATGGGAGAG
AGTCACCACATACGAAGACGGGGGCGTGCTGACCGCTACCCAGGACACCAGCCTCCAGGACGGCTGCCTC
ATCTACAACGTCAAGATCAGAGGGGTGAACTTCCCATCCAACGGCCCTGTGATGCAGAAGAAAACACTCG
GCTGGGAGGCCTCCACCGAGACCCTGTACCCCGCTGACGGCGGCCTGGAAGGCAGAGCCGACATGGCCCT
GAAGCTCGTGGGCGGGGGCCACCTGATCTGCAACTTGAAGACCACATACAGATCCAAGAAACCCGCTAAG
AACCTCAAGATGCCCGGCGTCTACTATGTGGACAGAAGACTGGAAAGAATCAAGGAGGCCGACAAAGAGA
CCTACGTCGAGCAGCACGAGGTGGCTGTGGCCAGATACTGCGACCTCCCTAGCAAACTGGGGCACAGACT
CGAGAAGTTTTCTCAAGAACAGATCGGCGAAAACATTGTGTGCAGGGTCATTTGTACCACGGGTCAAATT
CCCATCCGAGATTTGTCAGCTGATATTTCACAAGTGCTTAAGGAAAAACGATCCATAAAGAAAGTTTGGA
CATTTGGTAGAAACCCAGCCTGTGACTATCATTTAGGAAACATTTCAAGACTGTCAAATAAGCATTTCCA
AATACTACTAGGAGAAGACGGTAACCTTTTATTGAATGACATTTCCACTAATGGGACCTGGTTAAATGGG
CAAAAAGTCGAGAAGAACAGCAATCAGTTACTGTCCCAAGGTGATGAAATAACCGTTGGTGTAGGCGTGG
AATCAGATATTTTATCTCTGGTCATTTTCATAAACGACAAATTTAAGCAGTGCCTGGAGCAGAACAAAGT
TGATCGCGGTACCAGTGCTGGTGGTAGTGCTGGTGGTAGTGCTGGTGGTAGTGCTGGTGGTAGTGCTGGT
GGTTCCGGCAGTGCTGGTGGTAGTGCTGGTGGTAGTACCAGTGCTGGTGGTAGTGCTGGTGGTAGTGCTG
GTGGTAGTGCTGGTGGTAGTGCTGGTGGTTCCGGCAGTGCTGGTGGTAGTGCTGGTGGTAGTACCAGTGC
TGGTGGTAGTGCTGGTGGTAGTGCTGGTGGTAGTGCTGGTGGTAGTGCTGGTGGTTCCGGCAGTGCTGGT
GGTAGTGCTGGTGGTAGTACCAGTGCTGGTGGTAGTGCTGGTGGTAGTGCTGGTGGTAGTGCTGGTGGTA
GTGCTGGTGGTTCCGGCAGTGCTGGTGGTAGTGCTGGTGGTAGTACCAGTGCTGGTGGTAGTGCTGGTGG
TAGTGCTGGTGGTAGTGCTGGTGGTAGTGCTGGTGGTTCCGGCAGTGCTGGTGGTAGTGCTGGTGGTAGT
ACCAGTGCTGGTGGTAGTGCTGGTGGTAGTGCTGGTGGTAGTGCTGGTGGTAGTGCTGGTGGTTCCGGCA
GTGCTGGTGGTAGTGCTGGTGGTAGTACCAGTGCTGGTGGTAGTGCTGGTGGTAGTGCTGGTGGTAGTGC
TGGTGGTAGTGCTGGTGGTTCCGGCAGTGCTGGTGGTAGTGCTGGTGGTAGTACCAGTGCTGGTGGTAGT
GCTGGTGGTAGTGCTGGTGGTAGTGCTGGTGGTAGTGCTGGTGGTTCCGGAATGGTGAGTGTGATTAAAC
CAGAGATGAAGATGAGGTACTACATGGACGGCTCCGTCAATGGGCATGAGTTCACAATTGAAGGTGAAGG
CACAGGCAGACCTTACGAGGGACATCAAGAGATGACACTACGCGTCACAATGGCCGAGGGCGGGCCAATG
CCTTTCGCGTTTGACTTAGTGTCACACGTGTTCTGTTACGGCCACAGAGTATTTACTAAATATCCAGAAG
AGATACCAGACTATTTCAAACAAGCATTTCCTGAAGGCCTGTCATGGGAAAGGTCGTTGGAGTTCGAAGA
TGGTGGGTCCGCTTCAGTCAGTGCGCATATAAGCCTTAGAGGAAACACCTTCTACCACAAATCCAAATTT
ACTGGGGTTAACTTTCCTGCCGATGGTCCTATCATGCAAAACCAAAGTGTTGATTGGGAGCCATCAACCG
AGAAAATTACTGCCAGCGACGGAGTTCTGAAGGGTGATGTTACGATGTACCTAAAACTTGAAGGAGGCGG
CAATCACAAATGCCAATTCAAGACTACTTACAAGGCGGCAAAAGAGATTCTTGAAATGCCAGGAGACCAT
TACATCGGCCATCGCCTCGTCAGGAAAACCGAAGGCAACATTACTGAGCAGGTAGAAGATGCAGTAGCTC
ATTCCGCGGCCGCATTGAGGCGCGCGACGCTGGTTGACTCTAGACTGCAGCTGCCTCCTCTGGAACGCCT
GACTCTGGATTAAGTCGACGGATCCTCGATAATCAACCTCTGGATTACAAAATTTGTGAAAGATTGACTG
GTATTCTTAACTATGTTGCTCCTTTTACGCTATGTGGATACGCTGCTTTAATGCCTTTGTATCATGCTAT
TGCTTCCCGTATGGCTTTCATTTTCTCCTCCTTGTATAAATCCTGGTTGCTGTCTCTTTATGAGGAGTTG
TGGCCCGTTGTCAGGCAACGTGGCGTGGTGTGCACTGTGTTTGCTGACGCAACCCCCACTGGTTGGGGCA
TTGCCACCACCTGTCAGCTCCTTTCCGGGACTTTCGCTTTCCCCCTCCCTATTGCCACGGCGGAACTCAT
CGCCGCCTGCCTTGCCCGCTGCTGGACAGGGGCTCGGCTGTTGGGCACTGACAATTCCGTGGTGTTGTCG
GGGAAGCTGACGTCCTTTCCATGGCTGCTCGCCTGTGTTGCCACCTGGATTCTGCGCGGGACGTCCTTCT
GCTACGTCCCTTCGGCCCTCAATCCAGCGGACCTTCCTTCCCGCGGCCTGCTGCCGGCTCTGCGGCCTCT
TCCGCGTCTTCGCCTTCGCCCTCAGACGAGTCGGATCTCCCTTTGGGCCGCCTCCCCGCATCTCGACAAA
GGATCCAATGGAGGCCGCCACCGCGGTGGAGCTCGAATTAATTCATCGATGATGATCCAGACATGATAAG
ATACATTGATGAGTTTGGACAAACCACAACTAGAATGCAGTGAAAAAAATGCTTTATTTGTGAAATTTGT
GATGCTATTGCTTTATTTGTAACCATTATAAGCTGCAATAAACAAGTTAACAACAACAATTGCATTCATT
TTATGTTTCAGGTTCAGGGGGAGGTGTGGGAGGTTTTTTAAAGCAAGTAAAACCTCTACAAATGTGGTAT
GGCTGATTATGATCCTCTAGATCAGATCTTTCTTGCTTTTACTTTTACTTCCTTAATACTCAAGTACAAT
TTTAATGGAGTACTTTTTTACTTTTACTCAAGTAAGATTCTAGCCAGATACTTTTACTTTTAATTGAGTA
AAATTTTCCCTAAGTACTTGTACTTTCACTTGAGTAAAATTTTTGAGTACTTTTTACACCTCTGTCAAGA
ACCATATGCCGGTACCCAATTCGCCCTATAGTGAGTCGTATTACGCGCGCTCACTGGCCGTCGTTTTACA
ACGTCGTGACTGGGAAAACCCTGGCGTTACCCAACTTAATCGCCTTGCAGCACATCCCCCTTTCGCCAGC
TGGCGTAATAGCGAAGAGGCCCGCACCGATCGCCCTTCCCAACAGTTGCGCAGCCTGAATGGCGAATGGG
[124 nt withheld, positions 10781-10904]
C
[91 nt withheld, positions 10906-10996]
A
[49 nt withheld, positions 10998-11046]
CCTTTGACGTTGGAGTCCACGTTCTTT
[37 nt withheld, positions 11074-11110]
ACCCTATCTCGGTCTATTCTTTTGATTTATAAGGGATTTTGCCGATTTCGGCCTATTGGTTAAAAAATGA
GCTGATTTAACAAAAATTTAACGCGAATTTTAACAAAATATTAACGCTTACAATTTAGGTGG
Features (pLannotate 1.2.2; 26 found; start..end, strand, type, name):
     20..124     +  promoter       AmpR promoter: bla
    125..985     +  CDS            AmpR: β-lactamase; bla; confers resistance to ampicillin, carbenicillin, and related antibiotics
   1156..1744    +  rep_origin     ori: high-copy-number ColE1/pMB1/pBR322/pUC origin of replication
   1927..2019    +  CDS            lacI (fragment): lac repressor; lacI; The lac repressor binds to the lac operator to inhibit transcription in E. coli. This inhibition can be relieved by adding lactose or isopropyl-β-D-thiogalactopyranoside (IPTG).
   2032..2053    +  protein_bind   CAP binding site: CAP binding activates transcription in the presence of cAMP. E. coli catabolite activator protein
   2068..2098    +  promoter       lac promoter: promoter for the E. coli lac operon
   2102..2124    +  protein_bind   lac operator (fragment): The lac repressor binds to the lac operator to inhibit transcription in E. coli. This inhibition can be relieved by adding lactose or isopropyl-β-D-thiogalactopyranoside (IPTG). lac repressor encoded by lacI
   2167..2185    +  promoter       T3 promoter: promoter for bacteriophage T3 RNA polymerase
   2461..3582    +  CDS            DUX4 (fragment): DUX4_HUMAN - Also known as DUX10. Experimental evidence at protein level: Swiss-Prot protein existence level 1. [Isoform 2]: Probably inactive as a transcriptional activator, due to the absence of the C-terminal region that is important for transcriptional activation. Can inhibit transcriptional activation mediated by isoform 1. Heterologous expression of isoform 2 has no deleterious effect on cell survival. From Homo sapiens (Human).
   3819..4198    +  enhancer       CMV enhancer: human cytomegalovirus immediate early enhancer
   4200..4477    +  promoter       chicken β-actin promoter: No description available
   4479..5496    +  intron         chimeric intron: chimera between introns from chicken β-actin and rabbit β-globin
   5553..5586    +  protein_bind   loxP: Cre-mediated recombination occurs in the 8-bp core sequence (GCATACAT). Cre recombinase
   5595..6299    +  CDS            mCherry: mCherry is a basic (constitutively fluorescent) red fluorescent protein published in 2004, derived from Discosoma sp.. It is reported to be a very rapidly-maturing monomer with low acid sensitivity.
   6404..6459    +  polyA_signal   β-globin poly(A) signal: rabbit β-globin polyadenylation signal (Gil and Proudfoot, 1987)
   6812..6845    +  protein_bind   loxP: Cre-mediated recombination occurs in the 8-bp core sequence (GCATACAT). Cre recombinase
   6863..7558    +  CDS            mKate2: mKate2 is a basic (constitutively fluorescent) red fluorescent protein published in 2009, derived from Entacmaea quadricolor. It is reported to be a rapidly-maturing monomer with moderate acid sensitivity.
   7559..7987    +  CDS            RAD53 (fragment): RAD53_YEAST - Also known as MEC2, SAD1, SPK1. Experimental evidence at protein level: Swiss-Prot protein existence level 1. Controls S-phase checkpoint as well as G1 and G2 DNA damage checkpoints. Phosphorylates proteins on serine, threonine, and tyrosine. Prevents entry into anaphase and mitotic exit after DNA damage via regulation of the Polo kinase CDC5. Seems to be involved in the phosphorylation of RPH1. From Saccharomyces cerevisiae (strain ATCC 204508 / S288c) (Baker's yeast).
   8732..9385    +  CDS            mKO&kappa;: mKO&kappa; is a basic (constitutively fluorescent) orange fluorescent protein published in 2008, derived from Verrillofungia concinna. It has low acid sensitivity.
   9481..10069   +  misc_feature   WPRE: woodchuck hepatitis virus posttranscriptional regulatory element
  10093..10114   -  misc_feature   MCS (fragment): pBluescript multiple cloning site
  10134..10268   -  polyA_signal   SV40 poly(A) signal: SV40 polyadenylation signal
  10291..10374   -  CDS            large T antigen (fragment): large T antigen from SV40 (simian virus 40)
  10595..10613   -  promoter       T7 promoter: promoter for bacteriophage T7 RNA polymerase
  10621..10776   +  CDS            lacZα (fragment): LacZα fragment of β-galactosidase; lacZ fragment
  10781..11209   +  rep_origin     f1 ori (sequence partly withheld): f1 bacteriophage origin of replication; arrow indicates direction of (+) strand synthesis
