>Addgene plasmid #138374 | pT2ADW-lox-mCherryNLS-pA-lox-4493NES | addgene full sequence | sequence record 322399 | Addgene NGS Result
CACTTTTCGGGGAAATGTGCGCGGAACCCCTATTTGTTTATTTTTCTAAATACATTCAAATATGTATCCG
CTCATGAGACAATAACCCTGATAAATGCTTCAATAATATTGAAAAAGGAAGAGTATGAGTATTCAACATT
TCCGTGTCGCCCTTATTCCCTTTTTTGCGGCATTTTGCCTTCCTGTTTTTGCTCACCCAGAAACGCTGGT
GAAAGTAAAAGATGCTGAAGATCAGTTGGGTGCACGAGTGGGTTACATCGAACTGGATCTCAACAGCGGT
AAGATCCTTGAGAGTTTTCGCCCCGAAGAACGTTTTCCAATGATGAGCACTTTTAAAGTTCTGCTATGTG
GCGCGGTATTATCCCGTATTGACGCCGGGCAAGAGCAACTCGGTCGCCGCATACACTATTCTCAGAATGA
CTTGGTTGAGTACTCACCAGTCACAGAAAAGCATCTTACGGATGGCATGACAGTAAGAGAATTATGCAGT
GCTGCCATAACCATGAGTGATAACACTGCGGCCAACTTACTTCTGACAACGATCGGAGGACCGAAGGAGC
TAACCGCTTTTTTGCACAACATGGGGGATCATGTAACTCGCCTTGATCGTTGGGAACCGGAGCTGAATGA
AGCCATACCAAACGACGAGCGTGACACCACGATGCCTGTAGCAATGGCAACAACGTTGCGCAAACTATTA
ACTGGCGAACTACTTACTCTAGCTTCCCGGCAACAATTAATAGACTGGATGGAGGCGGATAAAGTTGCAG
GACCACTTCTGCGCTCGGCCCTTCCGGCTGGCTGGTTTATTGCTGATAAATCTGGAGCCGGTGAGCGTGG
GTCTCGCGGTATCATTGCAGCACTGGGGCCAGATGGTAAGCCCTCCCGTATCGTAGTTATCTACACGACG
GGGAGTCAGGCAACTATGGATGAACGAAATAGACAGATCGCTGAGATAGGTGCCTCACTGATTAAGCATT
GGTAACTGTCAGACCAAGTTTACTCATATATACTTTAGATTGATTTAAAACTTCATTTTTAATTTAAAAG
GATCTAGGTGAAGATCCTTTTTGATAATCTCATGACCAAAATCCCTTAACGTGAGTTTTCGTTCCACTGA
GCGTCAGACCCCGTAGAAAAGATCAAAGGATCTTCTTGAGATCCTTTTTTTCTGCGCGTAATCTGCTGCT
TGCAAACAAAAAAACCACCGCTACCAGCGGTGGTTTGTTTGCCGGATCAAGAGCTACCAACTCTTTTTCC
GAAGGTAACTGGCTTCAGCAGAGCGCAGATACCAAATACTGTTCTTCTAGTGTAGCCGTAGTTAGGCCAC
CACTTCAAGAACTCTGTAGCACCGCCTACATACCTCGCTCTGCTAATCCTGTTACCAGTGGCTGCTGCCA
GTGGCGATAAGTCGTGTCTTACCGGGTTGGACTCAAGACGATAGTTACCGGATAAGGCGCAGCGGTCGGG
CTGAACGGGGGGTTCGTGCACACAGCCCAGCTTGGAGCGAACGACCTACACCGAACTGAGATACCTACAG
CGTGAGCTATGAGAAAGCGCCACGCTTCCCGAAGGGAGAAAGGCGGACAGGTATCCGGTAAGCGGCAGGG
TCGGAACAGGAGAGCGCACGAGGGAGCTTCCAGGGGGAAACGCCTGGTATCTTTATAGTCCTGTCGGGTT
TCGCCACCTCTGACTTGAGCGTCGATTTTTGTGATGCTCGTCAGGGGGGCGGAGCCTATGGAAAAACGCC
AGCAACGCGGCCTTTTTACGGTTCCTGGCCTTTTGCTGGCCTTTTGCTCACATGTTCTTTCCTGCGTTAT
CCCCTGATTCTGTGGATAACCGTATTACCGCCTTTGAGTGAGCTGATACCGCTCGCCGCAGCCGAACGAC
CGAGCGCAGCGAGTCAGTGAGCGAGGAAGCGGAAGAGCGCCCAATACGCAAACCGCCTCTCCCCGCGCGT
TGGCCGATTCATTAATGCAGCTGGCACGACAGGTTTCCCGACTGGAAAGCGGGCAGTGAGCGCAACGCAA
TTAATGTGAGTTAGCTCACTCATTAGGCACCCCAGGCTTTACACTTTATGCTTCCGGCTCGTATGTTGTG
TGGAATTGTGATCGGATAACAATTTCACACAGGAAACAGCTATGACCATGATTACGCCAAGCGCGCAATT
AACCCTCACTAAAGGGAACAAAAGCTGGAGCTCGGATCTGCTGGGCTTGCTGAAGGTAGGGGGTCAAGAA
CCAGAGGTGTAAAGTACTTGAGTAATTTTACTTGATTACTGTACTTAAGTATTATTTTTGGGGATTTTTA
CTTTACTTGAGTACAATTAAAAATCAATACTTTTACTTTTACTTAATTACATTTTTTTAGAAAAAAAAGT
ACTTTTTACTCCTTACAATTTTATTTACAGTCAAAAAGTACTTATTTTTTGGAGATCACTTGGGCCCTCT
AGATGCATGCCGGCTGGCCCAGGCCATCGGCATTCCGGAGCCCAGGGTCCAGATTTGGTTTCAGAATGAG
AGGTCACGCCAGCTGAGGCAGCACCGGCGGGAATCTCGGCCCTGGCCCGGGAGACGCGGCCCGCCAGAAG
GCCGGCGAAAGCGGACCGCCGTCACCGGATCCCAGACCGCCCTGCTCCTCCGAGCCTTTGAGAAGGATCG
CTTTCCAGGCATCGCCGCCCGGGAGGAGCTGGCCAGAGAGACGGGCCTCCCGGAGTCCAGGATTCAGATC
TGGTTTCAGAATCGAAGGGCCAGGCACCCGGGACAGGGTGGCAGGGCGCCCGCGCAGGCAGGCGGCCTGT
GCAGCGCGGCCCCCGGCGGGGGTCACCCTGCTCCCTCGTGGGTCGCCTTCGCCCACACCGGCGCGTGGGG
AACGGGGCTTCCCGCACCCCACGTGCCCTGCGCGCCTGGGGCTCTCCCACAGGGGGCTTTCGTGAGCCAG
GCAGCGAGGGCCGCCCCCGCGCTGCAGCCCAGCCAGGCCGCGCCGGCAGAGGGGATCTCCCAACCTGCCC
CGGCGCGCGGGGATTTCGCCTACGCCGCCCCGGCTCCTCCGGACGGGGCGCTCTCCCACCCTCAGGCTCC
TCGCTGGCCTCCGCACCCGGGCAAAAGCCGGGAGGACCGGGACCCGCAGCGCGACGGCCTGCCGGGCCCC
TGCGCGGTGGCACAGCCTGGGCCCGCTCAAGCGGGGCCGCAGGGCCAAGGGGTGCTTGCGCCACCCACGT
CCCAGGGGAGTCCGTGGTGGGGCTGGGGCCGGGGTCCCCAGGTCGCCGGGGCGGCGTGGGAACCCCAAGC
CGGGGCAGCTCCACCTCCCCAGCCCGCGCCCCCGGACGCCTCCGCCTCCGCGCGGCAGGGGCAGATGCAA
GGCATCCCGGCGCCCTCCCAGGCGCTCCAGGAGCCGGCGCCCTGGTCTGCACTCCCCTGCGGCCTGCTGC
TGGATGAGCTCCTGGCGAGCCCGGAGTTTCTGCAGCAGGCGCAACCTCTCCTAGAAACGGAGGCCCCGGG
GGAGCTGGAGGCCTCGGAAGAGGCCGCCTCGCTGGAAGCACCCCTCAGCGAGGAAGAATACCGGGCTCTG
CTGGAGGAGCTTTAGGACGCGGGGTTGGGACGGGGTCGGGTGGTTCGGGGCAGGGCCGTGGCCTCTCTTT
CGCGGGGAACACCTGGCTGGCTACGGAGGGGCGTGTCTCCGCCCCGCCCCCTCCACCGGGCTGACCGGCC
TGGGATTCCTGCCTTCTAGGTCTAGGCCCGGTGAGAGACTCCACACCGCGGAGAACTGCCATTCTTTCCT
GGGCATCCCGGGGATCCCAGAGCCGGCCCAGCATGCTCGACATTGATTATTGACTAGTTATTAATAGTAA
TCAATTACGGGGTCATTAGTTCATAGCCCATATATGGAGTTCCGCGTTACATAACTTACGGTAAATGGCC
CGCCTGGCTGACCGCCCAACGACCCCCGCCCATTGACGTCAATAATGACGTATGTTCCCATAGTAACGCC
AATAGGGACTTTCCATTGACGTCAATGGGTGGAGTATTTACGGTAAACTGCCCACTTGGCAGTACATCAA
GTGTATCATATGCCAAGTACGCCCCCTATTGACGTCAATGACGGTAAATGGCCCGCCTGGCATTATGCCC
AGTACATGACCTTATGGGACTTTCCTACTTGGCAGTACATCTACGTATTAGTCATCGCTATTACCATGGT
CGAGGTGAGCCCCACGTTCTGCTTCACTCTCCCCATCTCCCCCCCCTCCCCACCCCCAATTTTGTATTTA
TTTATTTTTTAATTATTTTGTGCAGCGATGGGGGCGGGGGGGGGGGGGGGGCGCGCGCCAGGCGGGGCGG
GGCGGGGCGAGGGGCGGGGCGGGGCGAGGCGGAGAGGTGCGGCGGCAGCCAATCAGAGCGGCGCGCTCCG
AAAGTTTCCTTTTATGGCGAGGCGGCGGCGGCGGCGGCCCTATAAAAAGCGAAGCGCGCGGCGGGCGGGA
GTCGCTGCGCGCTGCCTTCGCCCCGTGCCCCGCTCCGCCGCCGCCTCGCGCCGCCCGCCCCGGCTCTGAC
TGACCGCGTTACTCCCACAGGTGAGCGGGCGGGACGGCCCTTCTCCTCCGGGCTGTAATTAGCGCTTGGT
TTAATGACGGCTTGTTTCTTTTCTGTGGCTGCGTGAAAGCCTTGAGGGGCTCCGGGAGGGCCCTTTGTGC
GGGGGGAGCGGCTCGGGGGGTGCGTGCGTGTGTGTGTGCGTGGGGAGCGCCGCGTGCGGCTCCGCGCTGC
CCGGCGGCTGTGAGCGCTGCGGGCGCGGCGCGGGGCTTTGTGCGCTCCGCAGTGTGCGCGAGGGGAGCGC
GGCCGGGGGCGGTGCCCCGCGGTGCGGGGGGGGCTGCGAGGGGAACAAAGGCTGCGTGCGGGGTGTGTGC
GTGGGGGGGTGAGCAGGGGGTGTGGGCGCGTCGGTCGGGCTGCAACCCCCCCTGCACCCCCCTCCCCGAG
TTGCTGAGCACGGCCCGGCTTCGGGTGCGGGGCTCCGTACGGGGCGTGGCGCGGGGCTCGCCGTGCCGGG
CGGGGGGTGGCGGCAGGTGGGGGTGCCGGGCGGGGCGGGGCCGCCTCGGGCCGGGGAGGGCTCGGGGGAG
GGGCGCGGCGGCCCCCGGAGCGCCGGCGGCTGTCGAGGCGCGGCGAGCCGCAGCCATTGCCTTTTATGGT
AATCGTGCGAGAGGGCGCAGGGACTTCCTTTGTCCCAAATCTGTGCGGAGCCGAAATCTGGGAGGCGCCG
CCGCACCCCCTCTAGCGGGCGCGGGGCGAAGCGGTGCGGCGCCGGCAGGAAGGAAATGGGCGGGGAGGGC
CTTCGTGCGTCGCCGCGCCGCCGTCCCCTTCTCCCTCTCCAGCCTCGGGGCTGTCCGCGGGGGGACGGCT
GCCTTCGGGGGGGACGGGGCAGGGCGGGGTTCGGCTTCTGGCGTGTGACCGGCGGCTCTAGAGCCTCTGC
TAACCATGTTCATGCCTTCTTCTTTTTCCTACAGCTCCTGGGCAACGTGCTGGTTATTGTGCTGTCTCAT
CATTTTGGCAAAGAATTATAACTTCGTATAGCATACATTATACGAAGTTATTGGCTAGCACCATGGTGAG
CAAGGGCGAGGAGGATAACATGGCCATCATCAAGGAGTTCATGCGCTTCAAGGTGCACATGGAGGGCTCC
GTGAACGGCCACGAGTTCGAGATCGAGGGCGAGGGCGAGGGCCGCCCCTACGAGGGCACCCAGACCGCCA
AGCTGAAGGTGACCAAGGGTGGCCCCCTGCCCTTCGCCTGGGACATCCTGTCCCCTCAGTTCATGTACGG
CTCCAAGGCCTACGTGAAGCACCCCGCCGACATCCCCGACTACTTGAAGCTGTCCTTCCCCGAGGGCTTC
AAGTGGGAGCGCGTGATGAACTTCGAGGACGGCGGCGTGGTGACCGTGACCCAGGACTCCTCCCTGCAGG
ACGGCGAGTTCATCTACAAGGTGAAGCTGCGCGGCACCAACTTCCCCTCCGACGGCCCCGTAATGCAGAA
GAAGACCATGGGCTGGGAGGCCTCCTCCGAGCGGATGTACCCCGAGGACGGCGCCCTGAAGGGCGAGATC
AAGCAGAGGCTGAAGCTGAAGGACGGCGGCCACTACGACGCTGAGGTCAAGACCACCTACAAGGCCAAGA
AGCCCGTGCAGCTGCCCGGCGCCTACAACGTCAACATCAAGTTGGACATCACCTCCCACAACGAGGACTA
CACCATCGTGGAACAGTACGAACGCGCCGAGGGCCGCCACTCCACTCTCGGCATGGACGAGCTGTCTAGA
CCTAAGAAGAAGCGTAAGGTGTAAGTCGACGGATCTTTTTCCCTCTGCCAAAAATTATGGGGACATCATG
AAGCCCCTTGAGCATCTGACTTCTGGCTAATAAAGGAAATTTATTTTCATTGCAATAGTGTGTTGGAATT
TTTTGTGTCTCTCACTCGGAAGGACATATGGGAGGGCAAATCATTTAAAACATCAGAATGAGTATTTGGT
TTAGAGTTTGGCAACATATGCCCATATGCTGGCTGCCATGAACAAAGGTTGGCTATAAAGAGGTCATCAG
TATATGAAACAGCCCCCTGCTGTCCATTCCTTATTCCATAGAAAAGCCTTGACTTGAGGTTAGATTTTTT
TTATATTTTGTTTTGTGTTATTTTTTTCTTTAACATCCCTAAAATTTTCCTTACATGTTTTACTAGCCAG
ATTTTTCCTCCTCTCCTGACTACTCCCAGTCATAGCTGTCCCTCTTCTCTTATGGAGATCCCTCGACCTG
CAGCCCAAGCTTATAACTTCGTATAGCATACATTATACGAAGTTATTGGAATTCGCCGCCACCATGGTGA
GCGAGCTGATTAAGGAGAACATGCACATGAAGCTGTACATGGAGGGCACCGTGAACAACCACCACTTCAA
GTGCACATCCGAGGGCGAAGGCAAGCCCTACGAGGGCACCCAGACCATGAGAATCAAGGCGGTCGAGGGC
GGCCCTCTCCCCTTCGCCTTCGACATCCTGGCTACCAGCTTCATGTACGGCAGCAAAACCTTCATCAACC
ACACCCAGGGCATCCCCGACTTCTTTAAGCAGTCCTTCCCCGAGGGCTTCACATGGGAGAGAGTCACCAC
ATACGAAGACGGGGGCGTGCTGACCGCTACCCAGGACACCAGCCTCCAGGACGGCTGCCTCATCTACAAC
GTCAAGATCAGAGGGGTGAACTTCCCATCCAACGGCCCTGTGATGCAGAAGAAAACACTCGGCTGGGAGG
CCTCCACCGAGACCCTGTACCCCGCTGACGGCGGCCTGGAAGGCAGAGCCGACATGGCCCTGAAGCTCGT
GGGCGGGGGCCACCTGATCTGCAACTTGAAGACCACATACAGATCCAAGAAACCCGCTAAGAACCTCAAG
ATGCCCGGCGTCTACTATGTGGACAGAAGACTGGAAAGAATCAAGGAGGCCGACAAAGAGACCTACGTCG
AGCAGCACGAGGTGGCTGTGGCCAGATACTGCGACCTCCCTAGCAAACTGGGGCACAGACTCGAGAAGTT
TTCTCAAGAACAGATCGGCGAAAACATTGTGTGCAGGGTCATTTGTACCACGGGTCAAATTCCCATCCGA
GATTTGTCAGCTGATATTTCACAAGTGCTTAAGGAAAAACGATCCATAAAGAAAGTTTGGACATTTGGTA
GAAACCCAGCCTGTGACTATCATTTAGGAAACATTTCAAGACTGTCAAATAAGCATTTCCAAATACTACT
AGGAGAAGACGGTAACCTTTTATTGAATGACATTTCCACTAATGGGACCTGGTTAAATGGGCAAAAAGTC
GAGAAGAACAGCAATCAGTTACTGTCCCAAGGTGATGAAATAACCGTTGGTGTAGGCGTGGAATCAGATA
TTTTATCTCTGGTCATTTTCATAAACGACAAATTTAAGCAGTGCCTGGAGCAGAACAAAGTTGATCGCGG
TACCAGTGCTGGTGGTAGTGCTGGTGGTAGTGCTGGTGGTAGTGCTGGTGGTAGTGCTGGTGGTTCCGGC
AGTGCTGGTGGTAGTGCTGGTGGTAGTACCAGTGCTGGTGGTAGTGCTGGTGGTAGTGCTGGTGGTAGTG
CTGGTGGTAGTGCTGGTGGTTCCGGCAGTGCTGGTGGTAGTGCTGGTGGTAGTACCAGTGCTGGTGGTAG
TGCTGGTGGTAGTGCTGGTGGTAGTGCTGGTGGTAGTGCTGGTGGTTGCGGCAGTGCTGGTGGTAGTGCT
GGTGGTAGTACCAGTGCTGGTGGTAGTGCTGGTGGTAGTGCTGGTGGTAGTGCTGGTGGTAGTGCTGGTG
GTTGTGGCAGTGCTGGTGGTAGTGCTGGTGGTAGTACCAGTGCTGGTGGTAGTGCTGGTGGTAGTGCTGG
TGGTAGTGCTGGTGGTAGTGCTGGTGGTTGTGGCAGTGCTGGTGGTAGTGCTGGTGGTAGTACCAGTGCT
GGTGGTAGTGCTGGTGGTAGTGCTGGTGGTAGTGCTGGTGGTAGTGCTGGTGGTTCCGGCAGTGCTGGTG
GTAGTGCTGGTGGTAGTACCAGTGCTGGTGGTAGTGCTGGTGGTAGTGCTGGTGGTAGTGCTGGTGGTAG
TGCTGGTGGTTCCGGCAGTGCTGGTGGTAGTGCTGGTGGTAGTACCAGTGCTGGTGGTAGTGCTGGTGGT
AGTGCTGGTGGTAGTGCTGGTGGTAGTGCTGGTGGTTCCGGAATGGTGAGTGTGATTAAACCAGAGATGA
AGATGAGGTACTACATGGACGGCTCCGTCAATGGGCATGAGTTCACAATTGAAGGTGAAGGCACAGGCAG
ACCTTACGAGGGACATCAAGAGATGACACTACGCGTCACAATGGCCGAGGGCGGGCCAATGCCTTTCGCG
TTTGACTTAGTGTCACACGTGTTCTGTTACGGCCACAGAGTATTTACTAAATATCCAGAAGAGATACCAG
ACTATTTCAAACAAGCATTTCCTGAAGGCCTGTCATGGGAAAGGTCGTTGGAGTTCGAAGATGGTGGGTC
CGCTTCAGTCAGTGCGCATATAAGCCTTAGAGGAAACACCTTCTACCACAAATCCAAATTTACTGGGGTT
AACTTTCCTGCCGATGGTCCTATCATGCAAAACCAAAGTGTTGATTGGGAGCCATCAACCGAGAAAATTA
CTGCCAGCGACGGAGTTCTGAAGGGTGATGTTACGATGTACCTAAAACTTGAAGGAGGCGGCAATCACAA
ATGCCAATTCAAGACTACTTACAAGGCGGCAAAAGAGATTCTTGAAATGCCAGGAGACCATTACATCGGC
CATCGCCTCGTCAGGAAAACCGAAGGCAACATTACTGAGCAGGTAGAAGATGCAGTAGCTCATTCCGCGG
CCGCATTGAGGCGCGCGACGCTGGTTGACTCTAGACTGCAGCTGCCTCCTCTGGAACGCCTGACTCTGGA
TTAAGTCGACGGATCCTCGATAATCAACCTCTGGATTACAAAATTTGTGAAAGATTGACTGGTATTCTTA
ACTATGTTGCTCCTTTTACGCTATGTGGATACGCTGCTTTAATGCCTTTGTATCATGCTATTGCTTCCCG
TATGGCTTTCATTTTCTCCTCCTTGTATAAATCCTGGTTGCTGTCTCTTTATGAGGAGTTGTGGCCCGTT
GTCAGGCAACGTGGCGTGGTGTGCACTGTGTTTGCTGACGCAACCCCCACTGGTTGGGGCATTGCCACCA
CCTGTCAGCTCCTTTCCGGGACTTTCGCTTTCCCCCTCCCTATTGCCACGGCGGAACTCATCGCCGCCTG
CCTTGCCCGCTGCTGGACAGGGGCTCGGCTGTTGGGCACTGACAATTCCGTGGTGTTGTCGGGGAAGCTG
ACGTCCTTTCCATGGCTGCTCGCCTGTGTTGCCACCTGGATTCTGCGCGGGACGTCCTTCTGCTACGTCC
CTTCGGCCCTCAATCCAGCGGACCTTCCTTCCCGCGGCCTGCTGCCGGCTCTGCGGCCTCTTCCGCGTCT
TCGCCTTCGCCCTCAGACGAGTCGGATCTCCCTTTGGGCCGCCTCCCCGCATCTCGACAAAGGATCCAAT
GGAGGCCGCCACCGCGGTGGAGCTCGAATTAATTCATCGATGATGATCCAGACATGATAAGATACATTGA
TGAGTTTGGACAAACCACAACTAGAATGCAGTGAAAAAAATGCTTTATTTGTGAAATTTGTGATGCTATT
GCTTTATTTGTAACCATTATAAGCTGCAATAAACAAGTTAACAACAACAATTGCATTCATTTTATGTTTC
AGGTTCAGGGGGAGGTGTGGGAGGTTTTTTAAAGCAAGTAAAACCTCTACAAATGTGGTATGGCTGATTA
TGATCCTCTAGATCAGATCTTTCTTGCTTTTACTTTTACTTCCTTAATACTCAAGTACAATTTTAATGGA
GTACTTTTTTACTTTTACTCAAGTAAGATTCTAGCCAGATACTTTTACTTTTAATTGAGTAAAATTTTCC
CTAAGTACTTGTACTTTCACTTGAGTAAAATTTTTGAGTACTTTTTACACCTCTGTCAAGAACCATATGC
CGGTACCCAATTCGCCCTATAGTGAGTCGTATTACGCGCGCTCACTGGCCGTCGTTTTACAACGTCGTGA
CTGGGAAAACCCTGGCGTTACCCAACTTAATCGCCTTGCAGCACATCCCCCTTTCGCCAGCTGGCGTAAT
AGCGAAGAGGCCCGCACCGATCGCCCTTCCCAACAGTTGCGCAGCCTGAATGGCGAATGGG
[59 nt withheld, positions 10772-10830]
ACCACACCCGCC
[52 nt withheld, positions 10843-10894]
C
[91 nt withheld, positions 10896-10986]
A
[49 nt withheld, positions 10988-11036]
CCTTTGACGTTGGAGTCCACGTTCTTT
[37 nt withheld, positions 11064-11100]
ACCCTATCTCGGTCTATTCTTTTGATTTATAAGGGATTTTGCCGATTTCGGCCTATTGGTTAAAAAATGA
GCTGATTTAACAAAAATTTAACGCGAATTTTAACAAAATATTAACGCTTACAATTTAGGTGG
Features (pLannotate 1.2.2; 26 found; start..end, strand, type, name):
     20..124     +  promoter       AmpR promoter: bla
    125..985     +  CDS            AmpR: β-lactamase; bla; confers resistance to ampicillin, carbenicillin, and related antibiotics
   1156..1744    +  rep_origin     ori: high-copy-number ColE1/pMB1/pBR322/pUC origin of replication
   1927..2019    +  CDS            lacI (fragment): lac repressor; lacI; The lac repressor binds to the lac operator to inhibit transcription in E. coli. This inhibition can be relieved by adding lactose or isopropyl-β-D-thiogalactopyranoside (IPTG).
   2032..2053    +  protein_bind   CAP binding site: CAP binding activates transcription in the presence of cAMP. E. coli catabolite activator protein
   2068..2098    +  promoter       lac promoter: promoter for the E. coli lac operon
   2102..2124    +  protein_bind   lac operator (fragment): The lac repressor binds to the lac operator to inhibit transcription in E. coli. This inhibition can be relieved by adding lactose or isopropyl-β-D-thiogalactopyranoside (IPTG). lac repressor encoded by lacI
   2167..2185    +  promoter       T3 promoter: promoter for bacteriophage T3 RNA polymerase
   2461..3582    +  CDS            DUX4 (fragment): DUX4_HUMAN - Also known as DUX10. Experimental evidence at protein level: Swiss-Prot protein existence level 1. [Isoform 2]: Probably inactive as a transcriptional activator, due to the absence of the C-terminal region that is important for transcriptional activation. Can inhibit transcriptional activation mediated by isoform 1. Heterologous expression of isoform 2 has no deleterious effect on cell survival. From Homo sapiens (Human).
   3819..4198    +  enhancer       CMV enhancer: human cytomegalovirus immediate early enhancer
   4200..4477    +  promoter       chicken β-actin promoter: No description available
   4478..5494    +  intron         chimeric intron: chimera between introns from chicken β-actin and rabbit β-globin
   5548..5581    +  protein_bind   loxP: Cre-mediated recombination occurs in the 8-bp core sequence (GCATACAT). Cre recombinase
   5593..6294    +  CDS            mCherry: mCherry is a basic (constitutively fluorescent) red fluorescent protein published in 2004, derived from Discosoma sp.. It is reported to be a very rapidly-maturing monomer with low acid sensitivity.
   6399..6454    +  polyA_signal   β-globin poly(A) signal: rabbit β-globin polyadenylation signal (Gil and Proudfoot, 1987)
   6803..6836    +  protein_bind   loxP: Cre-mediated recombination occurs in the 8-bp core sequence (GCATACAT). Cre recombinase
   6854..7549    +  CDS            mKate2: mKate2 is a basic (constitutively fluorescent) red fluorescent protein published in 2009, derived from Entacmaea quadricolor. It is reported to be a rapidly-maturing monomer with moderate acid sensitivity.
   7550..7978    +  CDS            RAD53 (fragment): RAD53_YEAST - Also known as MEC2, SAD1, SPK1. Experimental evidence at protein level: Swiss-Prot protein existence level 1. Controls S-phase checkpoint as well as G1 and G2 DNA damage checkpoints. Phosphorylates proteins on serine, threonine, and tyrosine. Prevents entry into anaphase and mitotic exit after DNA damage via regulation of the Polo kinase CDC5. Seems to be involved in the phosphorylation of RPH1. From Saccharomyces cerevisiae (strain ATCC 204508 / S288c) (Baker's yeast).
   8723..9376    +  CDS            mKO&kappa;: mKO&kappa; is a basic (constitutively fluorescent) orange fluorescent protein published in 2008, derived from Verrillofungia concinna. It has low acid sensitivity.
   9472..10060   +  misc_feature   WPRE: woodchuck hepatitis virus posttranscriptional regulatory element
  10084..10105   -  misc_feature   MCS (fragment): pBluescript multiple cloning site
  10125..10259   -  polyA_signal   SV40 poly(A) signal: SV40 polyadenylation signal
  10282..10365   -  CDS            large T antigen (fragment): large T antigen from SV40 (simian virus 40)
  10586..10604   -  promoter       T7 promoter: promoter for bacteriophage T7 RNA polymerase
  10612..10767   +  CDS            lacZα (fragment): LacZα fragment of β-galactosidase; lacZ fragment
  10772..11226   +  rep_origin     f1 ori (sequence partly withheld): f1 bacteriophage origin of replication; arrow indicates direction of (+) strand synthesis
