[The description below was written by a language model from this plasmid's Addgene catalogue record and pLannotate feature annotations shown in this document.]
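Description:
pT2ADW-lox-mCherryNLS-pA-lox-4493NES is an approximately 11.2 kb mammalian expression plasmid built for making transgenic mice that express the red-shifted FRET biosensor Booster-PKA in a Cre-dependent manner. The pT2ADW backbone derives from a Tol2 transposon vector (pT2AL200R175), so the expression unit is meant to be integrated into the genome by Tol2 transposase, although the Tol2 arms themselves are not called out in the feature tables. According to the record, a D4Z4 insulator was placed upstream of the CAG promoter; the annotation software picks this up as a DUX4 fragment, since D4Z4 repeats contain that reading frame. A WPRE was added ahead of the polyadenylation region to enhance transcript expression. In bacteria the plasmid is maintained through a high-copy ColE1/pUC origin and ampicillin resistance. An f1 origin and pBluescript-type lac, T3 and T7 remnants are also present.

The CAG promoter (CMV enhancer, chicken β-actin promoter and chimeric intron) drives a loxP-flanked stop cassette consisting of mCherry (nuclear-localised, according to the plasmid name) followed by a rabbit β-globin poly(A) signal. Before recombination, cells therefore report transgene presence with mCherry and transcription terminates before the biosensor. Cre excises this cassette and places the biosensor under CAG control. The sensor reading frame contains mKate2, a fragment of yeast Rad53 that presumably serves as the phospho-binding domain, an unannotated stretch that probably contains the linker and PKA substrate, and mKOκ. The name indicates a nuclear export signal. mKOκ and mKate2 would form the orange/red FRET pair, compatible with CFP/YFP sensors and blue-light optogenetic tools. The depositor and NGS sequences differ by about 10 bp, and the depositor notes that the linker may be 42 bp longer than in their reference sequence, without loss of function.
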