Addgene plasmid #138374: pT2ADW-lox-mCherryNLS-pA-lox-4493NES
Purpose: Booster-PKA for the generation of mice
Depositing lab: Michiyuki Matsuda. Depositing organization: Kyoto University, Graduate School of Biostudies. Publication: Booster, a Red-Shifted Genetically Encoded Forster Resonance Energy Transfer (FRET) Biosensor Compatible with Cyan Fluorescent Protein/Yellow Fluorescent Protein-Based FRET Biosensors and Blue Light-Responsive Optogenetic Tools. Watabe T, Terai K, Sumiyama K, Matsuda M. ACS Sens. 2020 Feb 26. doi: 10.1021/acssensors.9b01941. PubMed 32101394.
Backbone
  Vector backbone: pT2ADW
  Backbone size w/o insert (bp): 6500
  Total vector size (bp): 11242
  Modifications to backbone: pT2ADW was constructed as follows: The D4Z4 insulator was inserted before the CAG promoter of pT2AL200R175 carrying Tol2 recombination sites. Then, the WPRE sequence of pCSII-EF was inserted before the poly A sequence.
  Vector type: Mammalian Expression
Growth in bacteria
  Bacterial resistance: Ampicillin, 100 μg/mL
  Growth temperature: 37°C
  Growth strain: DH5alpha
  Copy number: Unknown
Gene/Insert
  Gene/Insert name: lox-mCherry-lox-Booster-PKA
  Species: S. cerevisiae (budding yeast), Synthetic
  Insert size (bp): 2600
  Promoter: CAG
  Cloning method: Gateway Cloning
  Sequencing primers: 5′ pCAGGS-5
Terms and licenses: Academic/Nonprofit Terms; Industry Terms: Not Available to Industry
Depositor comments: Depositor found that the linker region of the Booster-PKA insert may be 42 bp longer than shown in their reference sequence, but that the plasmid functions as reported in the associated publication. Sequences are based on next-generation sequencing (NGS) results where indicated (Addgene NGS Result), or assembled from reference sequences and/or Sanger results (Addgene Assembled Sequence). Sequence provided by depositing laboratory may be theoretical/predicted or based on Sanger/NGS sequencing results. Discrepancies between sequencing results obtained by Addgene and the original sequence provided by the depositor may be present.
How to cite: pT2ADW-lox-mCherryNLS-pA-lox-4493NES was a gift from Michiyuki Matsuda (Addgene plasmid # 138374 ; http://n2t.net/addgene:138374 ; RRID:Addgene_138374)
